Addgene plasmid #70073: hJAM-A pcDNA3.1
Purpose: Expresses human junctional adhesion molecule-A in mammalian cells
Depositing lab: Terence Dermody. Depositing organization: Vanderbilt University. Publication: JAM-A-independent, antibody-mediated uptake of reovirus into cells leads to apoptosis. Danthi P, Hansberger MW, Campbell JA, Forrest JC, Dermody TS. J Virol. 2006 Feb;80(3):1261-70. 10.1128/JVI.80.3.1261-1270.2006 PubMed 16415003.
Backbone
  Vector backbone: pcDNA3.1
  Backbone size w/o insert (bp): 5500
  Total vector size (bp): 7000
  Vector type: Mammalian Expression
  Selectable markers: Geneticin
Growth in bacteria
  Bacterial resistance: Ampicillin, 100 μg/mL
  Growth temperature: 37°C
  Growth strain: DH5alpha
  Copy number: Unknown
Gene/Insert
  Gene/Insert name: junctional adhesion molecule-A (alt name: JAM-A, JAM1, F11R)
  Species: H. sapiens (human)
  Insert size (bp): 1617
  Entrez Gene: F11R (a.k.a. CD321, JAM, JAM1, JAMA, JCAM, KAT, PAM-1)
  Promoter: CMV
  Cloning method: Unknown
  Sequencing primers: 5′ CMV Forward: CGCAAATGGGCGGTAGGCGTG; 3′ BGH Reverse: TAGAAGGCACAGTCGAGG
Resource information
  A portion of this plasmid was derived from a plasmid made by: Cloned out of an NT2 cDNA library (Stratagene, La Jolla, CA)
Terms and licenses: Academic/Nonprofit Terms; Industry Terms: Not Available to Industry
How to cite: hJAM-A pcDNA3.1 was a gift from Terence Dermody (Addgene plasmid # 70073 ; http://n2t.net/addgene:70073 ; RRID:Addgene_70073)
