[The description below was written by a language model from this plasmid's Addgene catalogue record.]
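Description:
hJAM-A pcDNA3.1 is a mammalian expression plasmid built on the pcDNA3.1 backbone (about 5.5 kb) and carrying a roughly 1.6 kb human cDNA insert, for a total size of about 7 kb. It is propagated in E. coli under ampicillin selection. In mammalian cells, transfectants can be selected with Geneticin (G418), which allows stable cell lines to be derived as well as transient expression. The record lists the bacterial copy number as unknown, and no feature table is provided, so the individual backbone elements are not itemised.

The insert encodes human junctional adhesion molecule-A (JAM-A, also known as JAM1 or F11R/CD321), an immunoglobulin-superfamily protein found at tight junctions. The record notes that the insert was cloned out of an NT2 cell cDNA library, though the cloning method and sites are not stated. Expression is driven by the strong constitutive CMV promoter. The use of a BGH reverse sequencing primer is consistent with the bovine growth hormone polyadenylation signal that normally lies downstream of the cloning site in this backbone. No epitope tags, fusion partners or reporters are recorded, so the construct appears to express the protein in untagged form.

The stated purpose is expression of human JAM-A in mammalian cells. The associated publication concerns reovirus entry, comparing JAM-A-independent, antibody-mediated uptake of the virus and its link to apoptosis. This suggests the plasmid is used to supply JAM-A to cells in studies of reovirus attachment, uptake and downstream cell-death signalling.
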