>Addgene plasmid #70073 | hJAM-A pcDNA3.1 | addgene partial sequence | sequence record 127591 | CMV-F 5'-CGCAAATGGGCGGTAGGCGTG-3'
GCAGAGCTCTCTGGCTAACTAGAGAACCCACTGCTTACTGGCTTATCGAAATTAATACGACTCACTATAG
GGAGACCCAAGCTGGCTAGCGTTTAAACTTAAGCTTGGTACCGAGCTCGGATCCAAAGAATTCGGCACGA
GTCTCAGTCCCCTCGCTGTAGTCGCGGAGCTGTGTCTGTTCCCAGGAGTCCTTCGGCGGCTGTTGTGTCA
GTGGCCTGATCGCGATGGGGACAAAGGCGCAAGTCGAGAGGAAACTGTTGTGCCTCTTCATATTGGCGAT
CCTGTTGTGCTCCCTGGCATTGGGCAGTGTTACAGTGCACTCTTCTGAACCTGAAGTCAGAATTCCTGAG
AATAATCCTGTGAAGTTGTCCTGTGCCTACTCGGGCTTTTCTTCTCCCCGTGTGGAGTGGAAGTTTGACC
AAGGAGACACCACCAGACTCGTTTGCTATAATAACAAGATCACAGCTTCCTATGAGGACCGGGTGACCTT
CTTGCCAACTGGTATCACCTTCAAGTCCGTGACACGGGAAGACACTGGGACATACACTTGTATGGTCTCT
GAGGAAGGCGGCAACAGCTATGGGGAGGTCAAGGTCAAGCTCATCGTGCTTGTGCCTCCATCCAAGCCTA
CAGTTAACATCCCCTCCTCTGCCACCATTGGGAACCGGGCAGTGCTGACATGCTCAGAACAAGATGGTTC
CCCACCTTCTGAATACACCTGGTTCAAAGATGGGATAGTGATGCCTACGAATCCCAAAAGCACCCGTGCC
TTCAGCAACTCTTCCTATGTCCTGAATCCCACAACAGGAGAGCTGGTCTTTGATCCCCTGTCAGCCTCTG
ATACTGGAGAATACAGCTGTGAGGCACGGAATGGGTATGGGACACCCATGACTTCAAATGCTGTGCGCAT
GGAAGCTGTGGAGCGGAATGTGGGGGTCATCGTGGCAGCCGTCCT
