>Addgene plasmid #70073 | hJAM-A pcDNA3.1 | addgene partial sequence | sequence record 127592 | BGH-rev 5'-TAGAAGGCACAGTCGAGG-3'
TCGAGCGGCCGCCACTGTGCTGGATATCTGCAGAATTCCACCACACTGGACTAGTGGATCCCAGTGGCAC
TTCCCATGGGAAGACAGAAGAGAGTGGGCCCCAGAGATGGAAGGACCCCAGTGTCATCACCAAACAACCA
TTTCAGCCGCTCTAGCCTCTAATTCCCGCTCTAGAACAGCTGGCCCTGGTCGTCAGTACACAAGGAAAGA
GCCCAGAACCAAGCTCAAGATACCTATTCAAAGATCCCTGCCAGCCAGGTGGGCAGTTGAGTGCAGATTC
CTGCGACCCCCGCCATTTTTGCTGTCTACTTAGAAGGGAAGTCAATGGCATACCCAGGATTCCTTCCTGA
TCCCTCAAAGAAATGGGGAATAAACACTTTAAACAAGTTCCAGGCCACTCAGCAGTGGTAGGAAAGGGAG
GGAGGGCATGAAGGAGGATGGGGCACATAGCTGACATTATTAAAAACACATCCGAAGAAGTAGGGGGCCC
TGTGGGGTGTAGAAGACAAATAAGGCATCCTGTGAAACTACAGACATCAGGGGCCAGAGTCCGGTAGCAC
CTGAGTAAGGCAAATGCAGATGATAGGCGGTGAGCCGACCAGGCTCACACCAGGAATGACGAGGTCTGTT
TGAATTCTCCTTCACTTCGGGCACTAGGCTGGCTGTAAATCACCTTCTTACTCGAAGTCCCTTTCTTTGT
TCTGTCAAAGTGGCCTCGGCTATAGGCAAACCAGATGCCAAAAACCAAGATTCCCAGGAGAATCAGGGTT
ACAAGGACGGCTGCCACGATGACCCCCACATTCCGCTCCACAGCTTCCATGCGCACAGCATTTGAAGTCA
TGGGTGTCCCATACCCATTCCGTGCCTCACAGCTGTATTCTCCAGTATCAGA
