LOCUS       Exported 6977 bp ds-DNA circular SYN 12-MAY-2021
DEFINITION  Expresses human junctional adhesion molecule-A in mammalian cells.
ACCESSION   .
VERSION     .
KEYWORDS    hJAM-A pcDNA3.1
SOURCE      synthetic DNA construct
  ORGANISM  synthetic DNA construct
REFERENCE   1 (bases 1 to 6977)
  AUTHORS   Danthi P, Hansberger MW, Campbell JA, Forrest JC, Dermody TS
  TITLE     JAM-A-independent, antibody-mediated uptake of reovirus into cells
            leads to apoptosis.
  JOURNAL   J Virol. 2006 Feb;80(3):1261-70.
  PUBMED    16415003
REFERENCE   2 (bases 1 to 6977)
  AUTHORS   .
  TITLE     Direct Submission
  JOURNAL   Exported May 12, 2021 from SnapGene Server 1.1.58
            http://www.snapgene.com
FEATURES             Location/Qualifiers
     source          1..6977
                     /organism="synthetic DNA construct"
                     /mol_type="other DNA"
     primer_bind     complement(44..63)
                     /label=pRS-marker
                     /note="pRS vectors, use to sequence yeast selectable
                     marker"
     enhancer        235..614
                     /label=CMV enhancer
                     /note="human cytomegalovirus immediate early enhancer"
     promoter        615..818
                     /label=CMV promoter
                     /note="human cytomegalovirus (CMV) immediate early
                     promoter"
     primer_bind     769..789
                     /label=CMV-F
                     /note="Human CMV immediate early promoter, forward primer"
     primer_bind     863..882
                     /label=T7
                     /note="T7 promoter, forward primer"
     promoter        863..881
                     /label=T7 promoter
                     /note="promoter for bacteriophage T7 RNA polymerase"
     primer_bind     complement(2571..2588)
                     /label=BGH-rev
                     /note="Bovine growth hormone terminator, reverse primer.
                     Also called BGH reverse"
     polyA_signal    2577..2801
                     /label=bGH poly(A) signal
                     /note="bovine growth hormone polyadenylation signal"
     rep_origin      2847..3275
                     /direction=RIGHT
                     /label=f1 ori
                     /note="f1 bacteriophage origin of replication; arrow
                     indicates direction of (+) strand synthesis"
     primer_bind     complement(2934..2953)
                     /label=F1ori-R
                     /note="F1 origin, reverse primer"
     primer_bind     3144..3165
                     /label=F1ori-F
                     /note="F1 origin, forward primer"
     primer_bind     complement(3284..3304)
                     /label=pBABE 3'
                     /note="SV40 enhancer, reverse primer for pBABE vectors"
     promoter        3289..3618
                     /label=SV40 promoter
                     /note="SV40 enhancer and early promoter"
     rep_origin      3469..3604
                     /label=SV40 ori
                     /note="SV40 origin of replication"
     primer_bind     3531..3550
                     /label=SV40pro-F
                     /note="SV40 promoter/origin, forward primer"
     CDS             3685..4479
                     /codon_start=1
                     /gene="aph(3')-II (or nptII)"
                     /product="aminoglycoside phosphotransferase from Tn5"
                     /label=NeoR/KanR
                     /note="confers resistance to neomycin, kanamycin, and G418
                     (Geneticin(R))"
                     /translation="MIEQDGLHAGSPAAWVERLFGYDWAQQTIGCSDAAVFRLSAQGRP
                     VLFVKTDLSGALNELQDEAARLSWLATTGVPCAAVLDVVTEAGRDWLLLGEVPGQDLLS
                     SHLAPAEKVSIMADAMRRLHTLDPATCPFDHQAKHRIERARTRMEAGLVDQDDLDEEHQ
                     GLAPAELFARLKARMPDGEDLVVTHGDACLPNIMVENGRFSGFIDCGRLGVADRYQDIA
                     LATRDIAEELGGEWADRFLVLYGIAAPDSQRIAFYRLLDEFF"
     primer_bind     complement(3739..3758)
                     /label=Neo-R
                     /note="Neomycin resistance gene, reverse primer"
     primer_bind     4349..4368
                     /label=Neo-F
                     /note="Neomycin resistance gene, forward primer"
     polyA_signal    4653..4774
                     /label=SV40 poly(A) signal
                     /note="SV40 polyadenylation signal"
     primer_bind     complement(4690..4709)
                     /label=SV40pA-R
                     /note="SV40 polyA, reverse primer"
     primer_bind     4744..4763
                     /label=EBV-rev
                     /note="SV40 polyA terminator, reverse primer"
     primer_bind     complement(4823..4839)
                     /label=M13 rev
                     /note="common sequencing primer, one of multiple similar
                     variants"
     primer_bind     complement(4823..4839)
                     /label=M13 Reverse
                     /note="In lacZ gene. Also called M13-rev"
     primer_bind     complement(4836..4858)
                     /label=M13/pUC Reverse
                     /note="In lacZ gene"
     protein_bind    4847..4863
                     /label=lac operator
                     /bound_moiety="lac repressor encoded by lacI"
                     /note="The lac repressor binds to the lac operator to
                     inhibit transcription in E. coli. This inhibition can be
                     relieved by adding lactose or
                     isopropyl-beta-D-thiogalactopyranoside (IPTG)."
     promoter        complement(4871..4901)
                     /label=lac promoter
                     /note="promoter for the E. coli lac operon"
     protein_bind    4916..4937
                     /label=CAP binding site
                     /bound_moiety="E. coli catabolite activator protein"
                     /note="CAP binding activates transcription in the presence
                     of cAMP."
     primer_bind     complement(5054..5071)
                     /label=L4440
                     /note="L4440 vector, forward primer"
     rep_origin      complement(5225..5810)
                     /direction=LEFT
                     /label=ori
                     /note="high-copy-number ColE1/pMB1/pBR322/pUC origin of
                     replication"
     primer_bind     complement(5305..5324)
                     /label=pBR322ori-F
                     /note="pBR322 origin, forward primer"
     CDS             complement(5981..6841)
                     /codon_start=1
                     /gene="bla"
                     /product="beta-lactamase"
                     /label=AmpR
                     /note="confers resistance to ampicillin, carbenicillin, and
                     related antibiotics"
                     /translation="MSIQHFRVALIPFFAAFCLPVFAHPETLVKVKDAEDQLGARVGYI
                     ELDLNSGKILESFRPEERFPMMSTFKVLLCGAVLSRIDAGQEQLGRRIHYSQNDLVEYS
                     PVTEKHLTDGMTVRELCSAAITMSDNTAANLLLTTIGGPKELTAFLHNMGDHVTRLDRW
                     EPELNEAIPNDERDTTMPVAMATTLRKLLTGELLTLASRQQLIDWMEADKVAGPLLRSA
                     LPAGWFIADKSGAGERGSRGIIAALGPDGKPSRIVVIYTTGSQATMDERNRQIAEIGAS
                     LIKHW"
     primer_bind     6604..6623
                     /label=Amp-R
                     /note="Ampicillin resistance gene, reverse primer"
     promoter        complement(6842..6946)
                     /gene="bla"
                     /label=AmpR promoter
ORIGIN
        1 gacggatcgg gagatctccc gatcccctat ggtgcactct cagtacaatc tgctctgatg
       61 ccgcatagtt aagccagtat ctgctccctg cttgtgtgtt ggaggtcgct gagtagtgcg
      121 cgagcaaaat ttaagctaca acaaggcaag gcttgaccga caattgcatg aagaatctgc
      181 ttagggttag gcgttttgcg ctgcttcgcg atgtacgggc cagatatacg cgttgacatt
      241 gattattgac tagttattaa tagtaatcaa ttacggggtc attagttcat agcccatata
      301 tggagttccg cgttacataa cttacggtaa atggcccgcc tggctgaccg cccaacgacc
      361 cccgcccatt gacgtcaata atgacgtatg ttcccatagt aacgccaata gggactttcc
      421 attgacgtca atgggtggag tatttacggt aaactgccca cttggcagta catcaagtgt
      481 atcatatgcc aagtacgccc cctattgacg tcaatgacgg taaatggccc gcctggcatt
      541 atgcccagta catgacctta tgggactttc ctacttggca gtacatctac gtattagtca
      601 tcgctattac catggtgatg cggttttggc agtacatcaa tgggcgtgga tagcggtttg
      661 actcacgggg atttccaagt ctccacccca ttgacgtcaa tgggagtttg ttttggcacc
      721 aaaatcaacg ggactttcca aaatgtcgta acaactccgc cccattgacg caaatgggcg
      781 gtaggcgtgt acggtgggag gtctatataa gcagagctct ctggctaact agagaaccca
      841 ctgcttactg gcttatcgaa attaatacga ctcactatag ggagacccaa gctggctagc
      901 gtttaaactt aagcttggta ccgagctcgg atccaaagaa ttcggcacga gtctcagtcc
      961 cctcgctgta gtcgcggagc tgtgtctgtt cccaggagtc cttcggcggc tgttgtgtca
     1021 gtggcctgat cgcgatgggg acaaaggcgc aagtcgagag gaaactgttg tgcctcttca
     1081 tattggcgat cctgttgtgc tccctggcat tgggcagtgt tacagtgcac tcttctgaac
     1141 ctgaagtcag aattcctgag aataatcctg tgaagttgtc ctgtgcctac tcgggctttt
     1201 cttctccccg tgtggagtgg aagtttgacc aaggagacac caccagactc gtttgctata
     1261 ataacaagat cacagcttcc tatgaggacc gggtgacctt cttgccaact ggtatcacct
     1321 tcaagtccgt gacacgggaa gacactggga catacacttg tatggtctct gaggaaggcg
     1381 gcaacagcta tggggaggtc aaggtcaagc tcatcgtgct tgtgcctcca tccaagccta
     1441 cagttaacat cccctcctct gccaccattg ggaaccgggc agtgctgaca tgctcagaac
     1501 aagatggttc cccaccttct gaatacacct ggttcaaaga tgggatagtg atgcctacga
     1561 atcccaaaag cacccgtgcc ttcagcaact cttcctatgt cctgaatccc acaacaggag
     1621 agctggtctt tgatcccctg tcagcctctg atactggaga atacagctgt gaggcacgga
     1681 atgggtatgg gacacccatg acttcaaatg ctgtgcgcat ggaagctgtg gagcggaatg
     1741 tgggggtcat cgtggcagcc gtccttgtaa ccctgattct cctgggaatc ttggtttttg
     1801 gcatctggtt tgcctatagc cgaggccact ttgacagaac aaagaaaggg acttcgagta
     1861 agaaggtgat ttacagccag cctagtgccc gaagtgaagg agaattcaaa cagacctcgt
     1921 cattcctggt gtgagcctgg tcggctcacc gcctatcatc tgcatttgcc ttactcaggt
     1981 gctaccggac tctggcccct gatgtctgta gtttcacagg atgccttatt tgtcttctac
     2041 accccacagg gccccctact tcttcggatg tgtttttaat aatgtcagct atgtgcccca
     2101 tcctccttca tgccctccct ccctttccta ccactgctga gtggcctgga acttgtttaa
     2161 agtgtttatt ccccatttct ttgagggatc aggaaggaat cctgggtatg ccattgactt
     2221 cccttctaag tagacagcaa aaatggcggg ggtcgcagga atctgcactc aactgcccac
     2281 ctggctggca gggatctttg aataggtatc ttgagcttgg ttctgggctc tttccttgtg
     2341 tactgacgac cagggccagc tgttctagag cgggaattag aggctagagc ggctgaaatg
     2401 gttgtttggt gatgacactg gggtccttcc atctctgggg cccactctct tctgtcttcc
     2461 catgggaagt gccactggga tccactagtc cagtgtggtg gaattctgca gatatccagc
     2521 acagtggcgg ccgctcgagt ctagagggcc cgtttaaacc cgctgatcag cctcgactgt
     2581 gccttctagt tgccagccat ctgttgtttg cccctccccc gtgccttcct tgaccctgga
     2641 aggtgccact cccactgtcc tttcctaata aaatgaggaa attgcatcgc attgtctgag
     2701 taggtgtcat tctattctgg ggggtggggt ggggcaggac agcaaggggg aggattggga
     2761 agacaatagc aggcatgctg gggatgcggt gggctctatg gcttctgagg cggaaagaac
     2821 cagctggggc tctagggggt atccccnnnn nnnnnnnnnn nnnnnnnnnn nnnnnnnnnn
     2881 nnnnnnnnnn nnnnnnnnnn nnnnnnnnnn nnnnnnnnnn nnnnnnnnnn nnnnnnnnnn
     2941 nnnnnnnnnn nnnnnnnnnn nnnnnnnnnn cnnnnnnnnn nnnnnnnnnn nnnnnnnnnn
     3001 nnnnnnnnnn nnnnnnnnnn nnnnnnnnnn nnnnnnnnnn nnnnnnnnnn nnnnnnnnnn
     3061 nnannnnnnn nnnnnnnnnn nnnnnnnnnn nnnnnnnnnn nnnnnnnnnn nncctttgac
     3121 gttggagtcc acgttcttta atagtggact cttgttccaa actggaacaa cactcaaccc
     3181 tatctcggtc tattcttttg atttataagg gattttgccg atttcggcct attggttaaa
     3241 aaatgagctg atttaacaaa aatttaacgc gaattaattc tgtggaatgt gtgtcagtta
     3301 gggtgtggaa agtccccagg ctccccagca ggcagaagta tgcaaagcat gcatctcaat
     3361 tagtcagcaa ccaggtgtgg aaagtcccca ggctccccag caggcagaag tatgcaaagc
     3421 atgcatctca attagtcagc aaccatagtc ccgcccctaa ctccgcccat cccgccccta
     3481 actccgccca gttccgccca ttctccgccc catggctgac taattttttt tatttatgca
     3541 gaggccgagg ccgcctctgc ctctgagcta ttccagaagt agtgaggagg cttttttgga
     3601 ggcctaggct tttgcaaaaa gctcccggga gcttgtatat ccattttcgg atctgatcaa
     3661 gagacaggat gaggatcgtt tcgcatgatt gaacaagatg gattgcacgc aggttctccg
     3721 gccgcttggg tggagaggct attcggctat gactgggcac aacagacaat cggctgctct
     3781 gatgccgccg tgttccggct gtcagcgcag gggcgcccgg ttctttttgt caagaccgac
     3841 ctgtccggtg ccctgaatga actgcaggac gaggcagcgc ggctatcgtg gctggccacg
     3901 acgggcgttc cttgcgcagc tgtgctcgac gttgtcactg aagcgggaag ggactggctg
     3961 ctattgggcg aagtgccggg gcaggatctc ctgtcatctc accttgctcc tgccgagaaa
     4021 gtatccatca tggctgatgc aatgcggcgg ctgcatacgc ttgatccggc tacctgccca
     4081 ttcgaccacc aagcgaaaca tcgcatcgag cgagcacgta ctcggatgga agccggtctt
     4141 gtcgatcagg atgatctgga cgaagagcat caggggctcg cgccagccga actgttcgcc
     4201 aggctcaagg cgcgcatgcc cgacggcgag gatctcgtcg tgacccatgg cgatgcctgc
     4261 ttgccgaata tcatggtgga aaatggccgc ttttctggat tcatcgactg tggccggctg
     4321 ggtgtggcgg accgctatca ggacatagcg ttggctaccc gtgatattgc tgaagagctt
     4381 ggcggcgaat gggctgaccg cttcctcgtg ctttacggta tcgccgctcc cgattcgcag
     4441 cgcatcgcct tctatcgcct tcttgacgag ttcttctgag cgggactctg gggttcgaaa
     4501 tgaccgacca agcgacgccc aacctgccat cacgagattt cgattccacc gccgccttct
     4561 atgaaaggtt gggcttcgga atcgttttcc gggacgccgg ctggatgatc ctccagcgcg
     4621 gggatctcat gctggagttc ttcgcccacc ccaacttgtt tattgcagct tataatggtt
     4681 acaaataaag caatagcatc acaaatttca caaataaagc atttttttca ctgcattcta
     4741 gttgtggttt gtccaaactc atcaatgtat cttatcatgt ctgtataccg tcgacctcta
     4801 gctagagctt ggcgtaatca tggtcatagc tgtttcctgt gtgaaattgt tatccgctca
     4861 caattccaca caacatacga gccggaagca taaagtgtaa agcctggggt gcctaatgag
     4921 tgagctaact cacattaatt gcgttgcgct cactgcccgc tttccagtcg ggaaacctgt
     4981 cgtgccagct gcattaatga atcggccaac gcgcggggag aggcggtttg cgtattgggc
     5041 gctcttccgc ttcctcgctc actgactcgc tgcgctcggt cgttcggctg cggcgagcgg
     5101 tatcagctca ctcaaaggcg gtaatacggt tatccacaga atcaggggat aacgcaggaa
     5161 agaacatgtg agcaaaaggc cagcaaaagg ccaggaaccg taaaaaggcc gcgttgctgg
     5221 cgtttttcca taggctccgc ccccctgacg agcatcacaa aaatcgacgc tcaagtcaga
     5281 ggtggcgaaa cccgacagga ctataaagat accaggcgtt tccccctgga agctccctcg
     5341 tgcgctctcc tgttccgacc ctgccgctta ccggatacct gtccgccttt ctcccttcgg
     5401 gaagcgtggc gctttctcat agctcacgct gtaggtatct cagttcggtg taggtcgttc
     5461 gctccaagct gggctgtgtg cacgaacccc ccgttcagcc cgaccgctgc gccttatccg
     5521 gtaactatcg tcttgagtcc aacccggtaa gacacgactt atcgccactg gcagcagcca
     5581 ctggtaacag gattagcaga gcgaggtatg taggcggtgc tacagagttc ttgaagtggt
     5641 ggcctaacta cggctacact agaagaacag tatttggtat ctgcgctctg ctgaagccag
     5701 ttaccttcgg aaaaagagtt ggtagctctt gatccggcaa acaaaccacc gctggtagcg
     5761 gtttttttgt ttgcaagcag cagattacgc gcagaaaaaa aggatctcaa gaagatcctt
     5821 tgatcttttc tacggggtct gacgctcagt ggaacgaaaa ctcacgttaa gggattttgg
     5881 tcatgagatt atcaaaaagg atcttcacct agatcctttt aaattaaaaa tgaagtttta
     5941 aatcaatcta aagtatatat gagtaaactt ggtctgacag ttaccaatgc ttaatcagtg
     6001 aggcacctat ctcagcgatc tgtctatttc gttcatccat agttgcctga ctccccgtcg
     6061 tgtagataac tacgatacgg gagggcttac catctggccc cagtgctgca atgataccgc
     6121 gagacccacg ctcaccggct ccagatttat cagcaataaa ccagccagcc ggaagggccg
     6181 agcgcagaag tggtcctgca actttatccg cctccatcca gtctattaat tgttgccggg
     6241 aagctagagt aagtagttcg ccagttaata gtttgcgcaa cgttgttgcc attgctacag
     6301 gcatcgtggt gtcacgctcg tcgtttggta tggcttcatt cagctccggt tcccaacgat
     6361 caaggcgagt tacatgatcc cccatgttgt gcaaaaaagc ggttagctcc ttcggtcctc
     6421 cgatcgttgt cagaagtaag ttggccgcag tgttatcact catggttatg gcagcactgc
     6481 ataattctct tactgtcatg ccatccgtaa gatgcttttc tgtgactggt gagtactcaa
     6541 ccaagtcatt ctgagaatag tgtatgcggc gaccgagttg ctcttgcccg gcgtcaatac
     6601 gggataatac cgcgccacat agcagaactt taaaagtgct catcattgga aaacgttctt
     6661 cggggcgaaa actctcaagg atcttaccgc tgttgagatc cagttcgatg taacccactc
     6721 gtgcacccaa ctgatcttca gcatctttta ctttcaccag cgtttctggg tgagcaaaaa
     6781 caggaaggca aaatgccgca aaaaagggaa taagggcgac acggaaatgt tgaatactca
     6841 tactcttcct ttttcaatat tattgaagca tttatcaggg ttattgtctc atgagcggat
     6901 acatatttga atgtatttag aaaaataaac aaataggggt tccgcgcaca tttccccgaa
     6961 aagtgccacc tgacgtc
//
